Addgene plasmid #198809: pJL049
Purpose: In vivo calcium indicator. Presence of calcium (Ca2+) increases reporter signal intensity.
Depositing lab: Paul Sternberg. Depositing organization: California Institute of Technology. Publication: A cGAL-UAS bipartite expression toolkit for Caenorhabditis elegans sensory neurons. Nava S, Palma W, Wan X, Oh JY, Gharib S, Wang H, Revanna JS, Tan M, Zhang M, Liu J, Chen CH, Lee JS, Perry B, Sternberg PW. Proc Natl Acad Sci U S A. 2023 Dec 19;120(51):e2221680120. doi: 10.1073/pnas.2221680120. Epub 2023 Dec 14. PubMed 38096407.
Backbone
  Vector backbone: pPD117.01
  Backbone manufacturer: Fire Lab C. elegans Vector Kit
  Vector type: Worm Expression
Growth in bacteria
  Bacterial resistance: Ampicillin, 100 μg/mL
  Growth temperature: 37°C
  Growth strain: DH5alpha
  Copy number: High Copy
Gene/Insert
  Gene/Insert name: 15xUAS::GCaMP6s-SL2-mKate2::let-858 3'UTR
  Species: C. elegans (nematode)
  Insert size (bp): 2952
  Cloning method: Gibson Cloning
Terms and licenses: Academic/Nonprofit Terms; Industry Terms: Not Available to Industry
How to cite: pJL049 was a gift from Paul Sternberg (Addgene plasmid # 198809 ; http://n2t.net/addgene:198809 ; RRID:Addgene_198809)
