[The description below was written by a language model from this plasmid's Addgene catalogue record and pLannotate feature annotations shown in this document.]
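Description:
pJL049 is a C. elegans expression plasmid built on the pPD117.01 backbone from the Fire Lab worm vector kit. It serves as an effector (responder) construct in the cGAL-UAS bipartite expression system. In E. coli it is maintained as a high-copy plasmid through a ColE1/pUC-type origin and selected with ampicillin via the β-lactamase gene and its native promoter. Remnants of the pUC lac region (a lacI fragment, CAP binding site, lac promoter and operator) and a fragment of a multiple cloning site are carried over from the backbone and have no role in the worm.

The roughly 3 kb insert, assembled by Gibson cloning, begins with three tandem 5X UAS blocks, giving fifteen Gal4-binding sites in total. These sites keep the cassette transcriptionally silent unless a Gal4-derived cGAL driver is present in the same cell, so expression is dictated by whichever promoter controls the driver. The record does not name the minimal promoter that lies between the UAS array and the coding region.

Downstream is GCaMP6s, a genetically encoded calcium sensor whose fluorescence rises when Ca2+ is bound. It is followed by an SL2 trans-splicing spacer that lets a second reading frame, the red fluorescent protein mKate2, be expressed from the same operon-like transcript. The automated annotation labels this second reading frame mNeptune, a close relative derived from the same Entacmaea quadricolor lineage, whereas the catalogue entry identifies it as mKate2. The let-858 3'UTR named in the insert is not picked up in the feature table.

Together, the calcium-insensitive red signal marks expressing cells and can act as a reference for the GCaMP signal. This supports in vivo calcium imaging in defined cells such as sensory neurons.
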