Features (pLannotate 1.2.2; 13 found; start..end, strand, type, name):
     36..130     +  protein_bind   5X UAS: five tandem copies of the "ScaI site" 17-mer CGGAGTACTGTCCTCCG, an upstream activating sequence (UAS) that efficiently binds yeast Gal4 (Webster et al., 1988; Pfeiffer et al., 2010) GAL4
    169..263     +  protein_bind   5X UAS: five tandem copies of the "ScaI site" 17-mer CGGAGTACTGTCCTCCG, an upstream activating sequence (UAS) that efficiently binds yeast Gal4 (Webster et al., 1988; Pfeiffer et al., 2010) GAL4
    302..396     +  protein_bind   5X UAS: five tandem copies of the "ScaI site" 17-mer CGGAGTACTGTCCTCCG, an upstream activating sequence (UAS) that efficiently binds yeast Gal4 (Webster et al., 1988; Pfeiffer et al., 2010) GAL4
    719..736     -  misc_feature   MCS (fragment): pUC18/19 multiple cloning site
    847..2197    +  CDS            GCaMP6s (fragment): improved fluorescent protein-based calcium sensor (Chen et al., 2013)
   2468..3316    +  CDS            mNeptune: mNeptune is a basic (constitutively fluorescent) far red fluorescent protein published in 2009, derived from Entacmaea quadricolor. It is reported to be a rapidly-maturing monomer with moderate acid sensitivity.
   3839..3943    +  promoter       AmpR promoter: bla
   3944..4804    +  CDS            AmpR: β-lactamase; bla; confers resistance to ampicillin, carbenicillin, and related antibiotics
   4975..5563    +  rep_origin     ori: high-copy-number ColE1/pMB1/pBR322/pUC origin of replication
   5746..5838    +  CDS            lacI (fragment): lac repressor; lacI; The lac repressor binds to the lac operator to inhibit transcription in E. coli. This inhibition can be relieved by adding lactose or isopropyl-β-D-thiogalactopyranoside (IPTG).
   5851..5872    +  protein_bind   CAP binding site: CAP binding activates transcription in the presence of cAMP. E. coli catabolite activator protein
   5887..5917    +  promoter       lac promoter: promoter for the E. coli lac operon
   5925..5941    +  protein_bind   lac operator: The lac repressor binds to the lac operator to inhibit transcription in E. coli. This inhibition can be relieved by adding lactose or isopropyl-β-D-thiogalactopyranoside (IPTG). lac repressor encoded by lacI
>Addgene plasmid #198809 | pJL049 | addgene full sequence | sequence record 391887 | Addgene Partial NGS Result
AAGCTTGCTAGCCCATGATTACGCCAAGCTACGGGCGGAGTACTGTCCTCCGAGCGGAGTACTGTCCTCC
GAGCGGAGTACTGTCCTCCGAGCGGAGTACTGTCCTCCGAGCGGAGTACTGTCCTCCGAGCGGAGACTCC
CTAGCCCATGATTACGCCAAGCTACGGGCGGAGTACTGTCCTCCGAGCGGAGTACTGTCCTCCGAGCGGA
GTACTGTCCTCCGAGCGGAGTACTGTCCTCCGAGCGGAGTACTGTCCTCCGAGCGGAGACTCCCTAGCCC
ATGATTACGCCAAGCTACGGGCGGAGTACTGTCCTCCGAGCGGAGTACTGTCCTCCGAGCGGAGTACTGT
CCTCCGAGCGGAGTACTGTCCTCCGAGCGGAGTACTGTCCTCCGAGCGGAGACTCCCTAGGGGCGGCCGC
ACTGACTGGGCCGGCCAAAAATGCATAAGGTTTTGCTGGCACTGTTCTTTATCTTTCTGGCACCAGCATC
CGCACTGGCAGTCTCCGAACCGGCCTGCAGGTCGATTTTTTGCAAATTACGAGCGTTGTAGGGGGCGGAG
CGATAGGTCCTATAGGTTTTGGTATATCATCATTCATTCATTCATTGGTACATTCATTTACCCACCTTCC
TCTTTCTGAGCTTCTCTGGAGTTCTGTGCTTCCTTTTTCCCTTATCTTTATACTGTAATTTTTAACTTTC
AGGCATTGATTGGCGCGCCTCTAGAGGATCCCCGGGATTGGCCAAAGGACCCAAAGGTATGTTTCGAATG
ATACTAACATAACATAGAACATTTTCAGGAGGACCCTTGGCTAGCGTCGACGGTACCGGTGCGATCGCTA
GCAAAAATGGGTTCTCATCATCATCATCATCATGGTATGGCTAGCATGACTGGTGGACAGCAAATGGGTC
GGGATCTGTACGACGATGACGATAAGGATCTCGCCACCATGGTCGACTCATCACGTCGTAAGTGGAATAA
GACAGGTCACGCAGTCAGAGCTATAGGTCGGCTGAGCTCACTCGAGAACGTCTATATCAAGGCCGACAAG
CAGAAGAACGGCATCAAGGCGAACTTCCACATCCGCCACAACATCGAGGACGGCGGCGTGCAGCTCGCCT
ACCACTACCAGCAGAACACCCCCATCGGCGACGGCCCCGTGCTGCTGCCCGACAACCACTACCTGAGCGT
GCAGTCCAAACTTTCGAAAGACCCCAACGAGAAGCGCGATCACATGGTCCTGCTGGAGTTCGTGACCGCC
GCCGGGATCACTCTCGGCATGGACGAGCTGTACAAGGGCGGTACCGGAGGGAGCATGGTGAGCAAGGGCG
AGGAGCTGTTCACCGGGGTGGTGCCCATCCTGGTCGAGCTGGACGGCGACGTAAACGGCCACAAGTTCAG
CGTGTCCGGCGAGGGTGAGGGCGATGCCACCTACGGCAAGCTGACCCTGAAGTTCATCTGCACCACCGGC
AAGCTGCCCGTGCCCTGGCCCACCCTCGTGACCACCCTGACCTACGGCGTGCAGTGCTTCAGCCGCTACC
CCGACCACATGAAGCAGCACGACTTCTTCAAGTCCGCCATGCCCGAAGGCTACATCCAGGAGCGCACCAT
CTTCTTCAAGGACGACGGCAACTACAAGACCCGCGCCGAGGTGAAGTTCGAGGGCGACACCCTGGTGAAC
CGCATCGAGCTGAAGGGCATCGACTTCAAGGAGGACGGCAACATCCTGGGGCACAAGCTGGAGTACAACC
TGCCGGACCAACTGACTGAAGAGCAGATCGCAGAATTTAAAGAGGCTTTCTCCCTATTTGACAAGGACGG
GGATGGGACAATAACAACCAAGGAGCTGGGGACGGTGATGCGGTCTCTGGGGCAGAACCCCACAGAAGCA
GAGCTGCAGGACATGATCAATGAAGTAGATGCCGACGGTGACGGCACAATCGACTTCCCTGAGTTCCTGA
CAATGATGGCAAGAAAAATGAAATACAGGGACACGGAAGAAGAAATTAGAGAAGCGTTCGGTGTGTTTGA
TAAGGATGGCAATGGCTACATCAGTGCAGCAGAGCTTCGCCACGTGATGACAAACCTTGGAGAGAAGTTA
ACAGATGAAGAGGTTGATGAAATGATCAGGGAAGCAGACATCGATGGGGATGGTCAGGTAAACTACGAAG
AGTTTGTACAAATGATGACAGCGAAGTAACCTGCAGGTTTTGAATTCGCTGTCTCATCCTACTTTCACCT
AGTTAACTGCTTGTCTTAAAATCTATGCTTCTCTTTAGTATCTAAAATTTTCCTAGAAGCTTACAAGTAT
ATAAATGGTCTCTTCTCAATAAAGGTTGTATATTTATTCATCTTATTGAATCTGCCATTTCCTCGTTTTT
GCGAGTTTATATACCTTCCAATTTTCTTTCTATTGTATTTTCAACTTCTAATTTTAATTCAGGGAAACTG
CTGTACCGGTAGAAAAAATGGTCTCCGAGCTCATTAAAGAAAACATGCATATGAAGCTCTACATGGAGGG
AACCGTCAACAACCACCACTTCAAGTGCACCTCCGAGGGAGAGGGAAAGCCATACGAGGGAACCCAAACC
ATGCGTATCAAGGCCGTCGAGGGAGGACCACTCCCATTCGCCTTCGACATCCTCGCCACCTCCTTCATGT
ACGGATCCAAGGTAAGTTTAAACATATATATACTAACTAACCCTGATTATTTAAATTTTCAGACCTTCAT
CAACCACACCCAAGGAATCCCAGACTTCTTCAAGCAATCCTTCCCAGAGGGATTCACCTGGGAGCGTGTC
ACCACCTACGAGGACGGAGGAGTCCTCACCGCCACCCAAGACACCTCCCTCCAAGACGGATGCCTCATCT
ACAACGTCAAGGTAAGTTTAAACAGTTCGGTACTAACTAACCATACATATTTAAATTTTCAGATCCGTGG
AGTCAACTTCCCATCCAACGGACCAGTCATGCAAAAGAAGACCCTCGGATGGGAGGCCTCCACCGAGACC
CTCTACCCAGCCGACGGAGGACTTGAGGGACGTGCCGACATGGCCCTCAAGCTCGTCGGAGGAGGACACC
TCATCTGCAACCTCAAGGTAAGTTTAAACATGATTTTACTAACTAACTAATCTGATTTAAATTTTCAGAC
CACCTACCGTTCCAAGAAGCCAGCCAAGAACCTCAAGATGCCAGGAGTCTACTACGTCGACCGTCGTCTT
GAGCGTATCAAGGAGGCCGACAAGGAGACCTACGTCGAGCAACACGAGGTCGCCGTCGCCCGTTACTGCG
ACCTCCCATCCAAGCTCGGACACCGTTAATTCGCTAGCCGGCCATACAAGTAATCCGGATGATCGACGCC
AACGTCGTTGAATTTTCAAATTTTAAATACTGAATATTTGTTTTTTTTCCTATTATTTATTTATTCTCTT
TGTGTTTTTTTTCTTGCTTTCTAAAAAATTAATTCAATCCAAATCTAAACATTTTTTTTTCTCTTTCCGT
CTCCCAATTCGTATTCCGCTCCTCTCATCTGAACACAATGTGCAAGTTTATTTATCTTCTCGCTTTCATT
TCATTAGGACGTGGGGGGAATTGGTGGAAGGGGGAAACACACAAAAGGATGATGGAAATGAAATAAGGAC
ACACAATATGCAACAACATTCAATTCAGAAATATGGAGGAAGGTTTAAAAGAAAACATAAAAATATATAG
AGGAGGAAGGAAAACTAGTAAAAAATAAGCAAAGAAATTAGGCGAACGATGAGAATTGTCCTCGCTTGGG
CCCAAAAGGCCTTTTTTTTTTGGCGCCGACGTCAGGTGGCACTTTTCGGGGAAATGTGCGCGGAACCCCT
ATTTGTTTATTTTTCTAAATACATTCAAATATGTATCCGCTCATGAGACAATAACCCTGATAAATGCTTC
AATAATATTGAAAAAGGAAGAGTATGAGTATTCAACATTTCCGTGTCGCCCTTATTCCCTTTTTTGCGGC
ATTTTGCCTTCCTGTTTTTGCTCACCCAGAAACGCTGGTGAAAGTAAAAGATGCTGAAGATCAGTTGGGT
GCACGAGTGGGTTACATCGAACTGGATCTCAACAGCGGTAAGATCCTTGAGAGTTTTCGCCCCGAAGAAC
GTTTTCCAATGATGAGCACTTTTAAAGTTCTGCTATGTGGCGCGGTATTATCCCGTATTGACGCCGGGCA
AGAGCAACTCGGTCGCCGCATACACTATTCTCAGAATGACTTGGTTGAGTACTCACCAGTCACAGAAAAG
CATCTTACGGATGGCATGACAGTAAGAGAATTATGCAGTGCTGCCATAACCATGAGTGATAACACTGCGG
CCAACTTACTTCTGACAACGATCGGAGGACCGAAGGAGCTAACCGCTTTTTTGCACAACATGGGGGATCA
TGTAACTCGCCTTGATCGTTGGGAACCGGAGCTGAATGAAGCCATACCAAACGACGAGCGTGACACCACG
ATGCCTGTAGCAATGGCAACAACGTTGCGCAAACTATTAACTGGCGAACTACTTACTCTAGCTTCCCGGC
AACAATTAATAGACTGGATGGAGGCGGATAAAGTTGCAGGACCACTTCTGCGCTCGGCCCTTCCGGCTGG
CTGGTTTATTGCTGATAAATCTGGAGCCGGTGAGCGTGGGTCTCGCGGTATCATTGCAGCACTGGGGCCA
GATGGTAAGCCCTCCCGTATCGTAGTTATCTACACGACGGGGAGTCAGGCAACTATGGATGAACGAAATA
GACAGATCGCTGAGATAGGTGCCTCACTGATTAAGCATTGGTAACTGTCAGACCAAGTTTACTCATATAT
ACTTTAGATTGATTTAAAACTTCATTTTTAATTTAAAAGGATCTAGGTGAAGATCCTTTTTGATAATCTC
ATGACCAAAATCCCTTAACGTGAGTTTTCGTTCCACTGAGCGTCAGACCCCGTAGAAAAGATCAAAGGAT
CTTCTTGAGATCCTTTTTTTCTGCGCGTAATCTGCTGCTTGCAAACAAAAAAACCACCGCTACCAGCGGT
GGTTTGTTTGCCGGATCAAGAGCTACCAACTCTTTTTCCGAAGGTAACTGGCTTCAGCAGAGCGCAGATA
CCAAATACTGTTCTTCTAGTGTAGCCGTAGTTAGGCCACCACTTCAAGAACTCTGTAGCACCGCCTACAT
ACCTCGCTCTGCTAATCCTGTTACCAGTGGCTGCTGCCAGTGGCGATAAGTCGTGTCTTACCGGGTTGGA
CTCAAGACGATAGTTACCGGATAAGGCGCAGCGGTCGGGCTGAACGGGGGGTTCGTGCACACAGCCCAGC
TTGGAGCGAACGACCTACACCGAACTGAGATACCTACAGCGTGAGCTATGAGAAAGCGCCACGCTTCCCG
AAGGGAGAAAGGCGGACAGGTATCCGGTAAGCGGCAGGGTCGGAACAGGAGAGCGCACGAGGGAGCTTCC
AGGGGGAAACGCCTGGTATCTTTATAGTCCTGTCGGGTTTCGCCACCTCTGACTTGAGCGTCGATTTTTG
TGATGCTCGTCAGGGGGGCGGAGCCTATGGAAAAACGCCAGCAACGCGGCCTTTTTACGGTTCCTGGCCT
TTTGCTGGCCTTTTGCTCACATGTTCTTTCCTGCGTTATCCCCTGATTCTGTGGATAACCGTATTACCGC
CTTTGAGTGAGCTGATACCGCTCGCCGCAGCCGAACGACCGAGCGCAGCGAGTCAGTGAGCGAGGAAGCG
GAAGAGCGCCCAATACGCAAACCGCCTCTCCCCGCGCGTTGGCCGATTCATTAATGCAGCTGGCACGACA
GGTTTCCCGACTGGAAAGCGGGCAGTGAGCGCAACGCAATTAATGTGAGTTAGCTCACTCATTAGGCACC
CCAGGCTTTACACTTTATGCTTCCGGCTCGTATGTTGTGTGGAATTGTGAGCGGATAACAATTTCACACA
GGAAACAGCTATGACCATGATTACGCCAAGCTGTAAGTTTAAACATGATCTTACTAACTAACTATTCTCA
TTTAAATTTTCAGAGCTTAAAAATGGCTGAAATCACTCACAACGATGGATACGCTAACAACTTGGAAATG
AAAT
